Addgene plasmid #98244: ZMYND8 (PRKCBP1A-c097)
Purpose: Bacterial expression for structure determination; may not be full ORF
Depositing lab: Nicola Burgess-Brown. Depositing organization: University of Oxford.
Backbone
  Vector backbone: pNIC-ZB
  Backbone manufacturer: Opher Gileadi (Addgene plasmid # 26107)
  Vector type: Bacterial Expression
Growth in bacteria
  Bacterial resistance: Kanamycin, 50 μg/mL
  Growth temperature: 37°C
  Growth strain: DH5alpha
  Copy number: Unknown
Gene/Insert
  Gene/Insert name: PRKCBP1A (alt names: ZMYND8; zinc finger MYND-type containing 8)
  Species: H. sapiens (human)
  Entrez Gene: ZMYND8 (a.k.a. PRKCBP1, PRO2893, RACK7)
  Promoter: T7
  Tag / fusion protein: His6-Zb-TEV (N terminal on backbone)
  Cloning method: Ligation Independent Cloning
  Sequencing primers: 5′ T7F; 3′ T7R
Terms and licenses: Academic/Nonprofit Terms; Industry Terms: Not Available to Industry
Depositor comments: Use BL21(DE3)-R3-pRARE2 for expression. Z-Basic solubility-enhancing tag, normal LIC cloning, TEV cleavage. Pavel EXP-09-AC5269. 5MQ4: http://www.thesgc.org/structures/5MQ4
How to cite: ZMYND8 (PRKCBP1A-c097) was a gift from Nicola Burgess-Brown (Addgene plasmid # 98244 ; http://n2t.net/addgene:98244 ; RRID:Addgene_98244)
