[The description below was written by a language model from this plasmid's Addgene catalogue record and pLannotate feature annotations shown in this document.]
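Description:
ZMYND8 (PRKCBP1A-c097) is a bacterial expression plasmid built on the pNIC-ZB backbone, a pET-style T7 vector designed for ligation-independent cloning. It carries a portion of human ZMYND8 (also known as PRKCBP1 or RACK7; zinc finger MYND-type containing 8) and was made to produce recombinant protein for structure determination. The record warns that the insert may not be the full ORF, and the roughly 450 bp ZMYND8 fragment in the feature table suggests a domain-level construct rather than the whole protein. The automated annotation places the start of this fragment overlapping the Z-basic tag, so its exact boundaries should be checked against the sequence.

Expression is driven by a T7 promoter with an adjacent lac operator and a T7 gene 10 ribosome binding site. The plasmid-encoded lacI repressor keeps transcription off until IPTG induction in a host supplying T7 RNA polymerase; the depositor recommends a BL21(DE3) derivative that carries a rare-codon plasmid. The backbone adds an N-terminal His6–Z-basic–TEV module. The histidine tag allows metal-affinity purification. The positively charged Z domain derived from staphylococcal protein A improves solubility and permits cation-exchange capture. The TEV site allows the tags to be cleaved off afterwards. The annotated His-tag and SET1 fragments downstream of the insert, just before the T7 terminator, are probably residual backbone sequence rather than part of the expressed protein, although the record does not say so.

The plasmid is selected with kanamycin (KanR) and replicates from a ColE1/pBR322-type origin with bom and rop, which keeps copy number moderate; the catalogue lists copy number as unknown. An f1 origin and nonfunctional tetracycline-resistance remnants are also annotated.
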