Features (pLannotate 1.2.2; 20 found; start..end, strand, type, name):
      1..19      +  promoter       T7 promoter: promoter for bacteriophage T7 RNA polymerase
     20..44      +  protein_bind   lac operator: The lac repressor binds to the lac operator to inhibit transcription in E. coli. This inhibition can be relieved by adding lactose or isopropyl-β-D-thiogalactopyranoside (IPTG). lac repressor encoded by lacI
     59..81      +  RBS            RBS: efficient ribosome binding site from bacteriophage T7 gene 10 (Olins and Rangwala, 1989)
    119..289     +  CDS            Z-basic tag: Z domain of staphylococcal protein A, engineered to contain multiple positive charges (Hedhammar and Hober, 2007) useful for purifying tagged proteins by cation-exchange chromatography
    239..691     +  CDS            ZMYND8 (fragment): PKCB1_HUMAN - Also known as KIAA1125, PRKCBP1, RACK7. Experimental evidence at protein level: Swiss-Prot protein existence level 1. May act as a transcriptional corepressor for KDM5D. Required for KDM5D-mediated down-regulation of diverse metastasis-associated genes; the function seems to involve the recognition of the dual histone signature H3K4me1-H3K14ac. Suppresses prostate cancer cell invasion. From Homo sapiens (Human).
    760..777     +  CDS            9xHis (fragment): 9xHis affinity tag
    787..836     +  CDS            SET1 (fragment): solubility-enhancement tag derived from T7 phage gene 10B
    844..891     +  terminator     T7 terminator: transcription terminator for bacteriophage T7 RNA polymerase
    928..1356    +  rep_origin     f1 ori (sequence partly withheld): f1 bacteriophage origin of replication; arrow indicates direction of (+) strand synthesis
   1409..1466    +  promoter       AmpR promoter (fragment): bla
   1475..2290    -  CDS            KanR: aminoglycoside phosphotransferase; aph(3')-Ia; confers resistance to kanamycin in bacteria or G418 (Geneticin®) in eukaryotes
   2412..3000    +  rep_origin     ori: high-copy-number ColE1/pMB1/pBR322/pUC origin of replication
   3186..3325    -  misc_feature   bom: basis of mobility region from pBR322
   3427..3618    -  CDS            rop: Rop protein, which maintains plasmids at low copy number; rop
   3635..4015    +  CDS            YPB1_ECOLX: Protein predicted: Swiss-Prot protein existence level 4. From Escherichia coli.
   4087..4378    -  CDS            TcR (fragment): tetracycline efflux protein; tet; confers resistance to tetracycline
   4393..4414    -  protein_bind   CAP binding site: CAP binding activates transcription in the presence of cAMP. E. coli catabolite activator protein
   4427..5509    -  CDS            lacI: lac repressor; lacI; The lac repressor binds to the lac operator to inhibit transcription in E. coli. This inhibition can be relieved by adding lactose or isopropyl-β-D-thiogalactopyranoside (IPTG).
   5510..5587    -  promoter       lacI promoter: lacI
   5595..5874    -  CDS            TcR (fragment): tetracycline efflux protein; tet; confers resistance to tetracycline
>Addgene plasmid #98244 | ZMYND8 (PRKCBP1A-c097) | addgene full sequence | sequence record 193422 | Addgene NGS Result
TAATACGACTCACTATAGGGGAATTGTGAGCGGATAACAATTCCCCTCTAGAAATAATTTTGTTTAACTT
TAAGAAGGAGATATACATATGCACCATCATCATCATCATTCTTCTGGTGTGGATAACAAGTTCAACAAGG
AGCGTCGAAGAGCTCGCCGTGAAATTCGCCATCTGCCGAACCTGAACCGCGAACAGCGTCGCGCATTTAT
TCGCAGCCTGCGCGATGATCCGAGCCAGAGCGCGAACCTGCTGGCGGAAGCGAAGAAGCTGAACGATGCG
CAGCCGAAGGGTACCGAGAACCTGTACTTCCAATCCATGTCTAAAAACACTACTGGAAGCACAATAGCTG
AGATTCGCAGGCTGAGGATCGAGATAGAGAAGCTCCAGTGGCTGCACCAGCAAGAGCTCTCCGAAATGAA
ACACAACTTAGAGCTGACCATGGCGGAGATGCGGCAGAGCCTGGAGCAGGAGCGGGACCGGCTCATCGCC
GAGGTGAAGAAGCAGCTGGAGTTGGAGAAGCAGCAGGCGGTGGATGAGACCAAGAAGAAGCAGTGGTGCG
CCAACTGCAAGAAGGAGGCCATCTTTTACTGCTGTTGGAACACCAGCTACTGTGACTACCCCTGCCAGCA
AGCCCACTGGCCTGAGCACATGAAGTCCTGCACCCAGTCAGCTACTGCTCCTCAGCAGGAAGGGTGACAG
TAAAGGTGGATACGGATCCGAATTCGAGCTCCGTCGACAAGCTTGCGGCCGCACTCGAGCACCACCACCA
CCACCACTGAGATCCGGCTGCTAACAAAGCCCGAAAGGAAGCTGAGTTGGCTGCTGCCACCGCTGAGCAA
TAACTAGCATAACCCCTTGGGGCCTCTAAACGGGTCTTGAGGGGTTTTTTGCTGAAAGGAGGAACTATAT
CCGGATTGGCGAATGGG
[124 nt withheld, positions 928-1051]
C
[91 nt withheld, positions 1053-1143]
A
[49 nt withheld, positions 1145-1193]
CCTTTGACGTTGGAGTCCACGTTCTTT
[37 nt withheld, positions 1221-1257]
ACCCTATCTCGGTCTATTCTTTTGATTTATAAGGGATTTTGCCGATTTCGGCCTATTGGTTAAAAAATGA
GCTGATTTAACAAAAATTTAACGCGAATTTTAACAAAATATTAACGCTTACAATTTAGGTGGCACTTTTC
GGGGAAATGTGCGCGGAACCCCTATTTGTTTATTTTTCTAAATACATTCAAATATGTATCCGCTCATGAA
TTAATTCTTAGAAAAACTCATCGAGCATCAAATGAAACTGCAATTTATTCATATCAGGATTATCAATACC
ATATTTTTGAAAAAGCCGTTTCTGTAATGAAGGAGAAAACTCACCGAGGCAGTTCCATAGGATGGCAAGA
TCCTGGTATCGGTCTGCGATTCCGACTCGTCCAACATCAATACAACCTATTAATTTCCCCTCGTCAAAAA
TAAGGTTATCAAGTGAGAAATCACCATGAGTGACGACTGAATCCGGTGAGAATGGCAAAAGTTTATGCAT
TTCTTTCCAGACTTGTTCAACAGGCCAGCCATTACGCTCGTCATCAAAATCACTCGCATCAACCAAACCG
TTATTCATTCGTGATTGCGCCTGAGCGAGACGAAATACGCGATCGCTGTTAAAAGGACAATTACAAACAG
GAATCGAATGCAACCGGCGCAGGAACACTGCCAGCGCATCAACAATATTTTCACCTGAATCAGGATATTC
TTCTAATACCTGGAATGCTGTTTTCCCGGGGATCGCAGTGGTGAGTAACCATGCATCATCAGGAGTACGG
ATAAAATGCTTGATGGTCGGAAGAGGCATAAATTCCGTCAGCCAGTTTAGTCTGACCATCTCATCTGTAA
CATCATTGGCAACGCTACCTTTGCCATGTTTCAGAAACAACTCTGGCGCATCGGGCTTCCCATACAATCG
ATAGATTGTCGCACCTGATTGCCCGACATTATCGCGAGCCCATTTATACCCATATAAATCAGCATCCATG
TTGGAATTTAATCGCGGCCTAGAGCAAGACGTTTCCCGTTGAATATGGCTCATAACACCCCTTGTATTAC
TGTTTATGTAAGCAGACAGTTTTATTGTTCATGACCAAAATCCCTTAACGTGAGTTTTCGTTCCACTGAG
CGTCAGACCCCGTAGAAAAGATCAAAGGATCTTCTTGAGATCCTTTTTTTCTGCGCGTAATCTGCTGCTT
GCAAACAAAAAAACCACCGCTACCAGCGGTGGTTTGTTTGCCGGATCAAGAGCTACCAACTCTTTTTCCG
AAGGTAACTGGCTTCAGCAGAGCGCAGATACCAAATACTGTCCTTCTAGTGTAGCCGTAGTTAGGCCACC
ACTTCAAGAACTCTGTAGCACCGCCTACATACCTCGCTCTGCTAATCCTGTTACCAGTGGCTGCTGCCAG
TGGCGATAAGTCGTGTCTTACCGGGTTGGACTCAAGACGATAGTTACCGGATAAGGCGCAGCGGTCGGGC
TGAACGGGGGGTTCGTGCACACAGCCCAGCTTGGAGCGAACGACCTACACCGAACTGAGATACCTACAGC
GTGAGCTATGAGAAAGCGCCACGCTTCCCGAAGGGAGAAAGGCGGACAGGTATCCGGTAAGCGGCAGGGT
CGGAACAGGAGAGCGCACGAGGGAGCTTCCAGGGGGAAACGCCTGGTATCTTTATAGTCCTGTCGGGTTT
CGCCACCTCTGACTTGAGCGTCGATTTTTGTGATGCTCGTCAGGGGGGCGGAGCCTATGGAAAAACGCCA
GCAACGCGGCCTTTTTACGGTTCCTGGCCTTTTGCTGGCCTTTTGCTCACATGTTCTTTCCTGCGTTATC
CCCTGATTCTGTGGATAACCGTATTACCGCCTTTGAGTGAGCTGATACCGCTCGCCGCAGCCGAACGACC
GAGCGCAGCGAGTCAGTGAGCGAGGAAGCGGAAGAGCGCCTGATGCGGTATTTTCTCCTTACGCATCTGT
GCGGTATTTCACACCGCAATGGTGCACTCTCAGTACAATCTGCTCTGATGCCGCATAGTTAAGCCAGTAT
ACACTCCGCTATCGCTACGTGACTGGGTCATGGCTGCGCCCCGACACCCGCCAACACCCGCTGACGCGCC
CTGACGGGCTTGTCTGCTCCCGGCATCCGCTTACAGACAAGCTGTGACCGTCTCCGGGAGCTGCATGTGT
CAGAGGTTTTCACCGTCATCACCGAAACGCGCGAGGCAGCTGCGGTAAAGCTCATCAGCGTGGTCGTGAA
GCGATTCACAGATGTCTGCCTGTTCATCCGCGTCCAGCTCGTTGAGTTTCTCCAGAAGCGTTAATGTCTG
GCTTCTGATAAAGCGGGCCATGTTAAGGGCGGTTTTTTCCTGTTTGGTCACTGATGCCTCCGTGTAAGGG
GGATTTCTGTTCATGGGGGTAATGATACCGATGAAACGAGAGAGGATGCTCACGATACGGGTTACTGATG
ATGAACATGCCCGGTTACTGGAACGTTGTGAGGGTAAACAACTGGCGGTATGGATGCGGCGGGACCAGAG
AAAAATCACTCAGGGTCAATGCCAGCGCTTCGTTAATACAGATGTAGGTGTTCCACAGGGTAGCCAGCAG
CATCCTGCGATGCAGATCCGGAACATAATGGTGCAGGGCGCTGACTTCCGCGTTTCCAGACTTTACGAAA
CACGGAAACCGAAGACCATTCATGTTGTTGCTCAGGTCGCAGACGTTTTGCAGCAGCAGTCGCTTCACGT
TCGCTCGCGTATCGGTGATTCATTCTGCTAACCAGTAAGGCAACCCCGCCAGCCTAGCCGGGTCCTCAAC
GACAGGAGCACGATCATGCGCACCCGTGGGGCCGCCATGCCGGCGATAATGGCCTGCTTCTCGCCGAAAC
GTTTGGTGGCGGGACCAGTGACGAAGGCTTGAGCGAGGGCGTGCAAGATTCCGAATACCGCAAGCGACAG
GCCGATCATCGTCGCGCTCCAGCGAAAGCGGTCCTCGCCGAAAATGACCCAGAGCGCTGCCGGCACCTGT
CCTACGAGTTGCATGATAAAGAAGACAGTCATAAGTGCGGCGACGATAGTCATGCCCCGCGCCCACCGGA
AGGAGCTGACTGGGTTGAAGGCTCTCAAGGGCATCGGTCGAGATCCCGGTGCCTAATGAGTGAGCTAACT
TACATTAATTGCGTTGCGCTCACTGCCCGCTTTCCAGTCGGGAAACCTGTCGTGCCAGCTGCATTAATGA
ATCGGCCAACGCGCGGGGAGAGGCGGTTTGCGTATTGGGCGCCAGGGTGGTTTTTCTTTTCACCAGTGAG
ACGGGCAACAGCTGATTGCCCTTCACCGCCTGGCCCTGAGAGAGTTGCAGCAAGCGGTCCACGCTGGTTT
GCCCCAGCAGGCGAAAATCCTGTTTGATGGTGGTTAACGGCGGGATATAACATGAGCTGTCTTCGGTATC
GTCGTATCCCACTACCGAGATATCCGCACCAACGCGCAGCCCGGACTCGGTAATGGCGCGCATTGCGCCC
AGCGCCATCTGATCGTTGGCAACCAGCATCGCAGTGGGAACGATGCCCTCATTCAGCATTTGCATGGTTT
GTTGAAAACCGGACATGGCACTCCAGTCGCCTTCCCGTTCCGCTATCGGCTGAATTTGATTGCGAGTGAG
ATATTTATGCCAGCCAGCCAGACGCAGACGCGCCGAGACAGAACTTAATGGGCCCGCTAACAGCGCGATT
TGCTGGTGACCCAATGCGACCAGATGCTCCACGCCCAGTCGCGTACCGTCTTCATGGGAGAAAATAATAC
TGTTGATGGGTGTCTGGTCAGAGACATCAAGAAATAACGCCGGAACATTAGTGCAGGCAGCTTCCACAGC
AATGGCATCCTGGTCATCCAGCGGATAGTTAATGATCAGCCCACTGACGCGTTGCGCGAGAAGATTGTGC
ACCGCCGCTTTACAGGCTTCGACGCCGCTTCGTTCTACCATCGACACCACCACGCTGGCACCCAGTTGAT
CGGCGCGAGATTTAATCGCCGCGACAATTTGCGACGGCGCGTGCAGGGCCAGACTGGAGGTGGCAACGCC
AATCAGCAACGACTGTTTGCCCGCCAGTTGTTGTGCCACGCGGTTGGGAATGTAATTCAGCTCCGCCATC
GCCGCTTCCACTTTTTCCCGCGTTTTCGCAGAAACGTGGCTGGCCTGGTTCACCACGCGGGAAACGGTCT
GATAAGAGACACCGGCATACTCTGCGACATCGTATAACGTTACTGGTTTCACATTCACCACCCTGAATTG
ACTCTCTTCCGGGCGCTATCATGCCATACCGCGAAAGGTTTTGCGCCATTCGATGGTGTCCGGGATCTCG
ACGCTCTCCCTTATGCGACTCCTGCATTAGGAAGCAGCCCAGTAGTAGGTTGAGGCCGTTGAGCACCGCC
GCCGCAAGGAATGGTGCATGCAAGGAGATGGCGCCCAACAGTCCCCCGGCCACGGGGCCTGCCACCATAC
CCACGCCGAAACAAGCGCTCATGAGCCCGAAGTGGCGAGCCCGATCTTCCCCATCGGTGATGTCGGCGAT
ATAGGCGCCAGCAACCGCACCTGTGGCGCCGGTGATGCCGGCCACGATGCGTCCGGCGTAGAGGATCGAG
ATCTCGATCCCGCGAAAT
