>Addgene plasmid #98244 | ZMYND8 (PRKCBP1A-c097) | depositor partial sequence | sequence record 180100 | insert
ATGCACCATCATCATCATCATTCTTCTGGTGTGGATAACAAGTTCAACAAGGAGCGTCGAAGAGCTCGCC
GTGAAATTCGCCATCTGCCGAACCTGAACCGCGAACAGCGTCGCGCATTTATTCGCAGCCTGCGCGATGA
TCCGAGCCAGAGCGCGAACCTGCTGGCGGAAGCGAAGAAGCTGAACGATGCGCAGCCGAAGGGTACCGAG
AACCTGTACTTCCAATCCATGTCTAAAAACACTACTGGAAGCACAATAGCTGAGATTCGCAGGCTGAGGA
TCGAGATAGAGAAGCTCCAGTGGCTGCACCAGCAAGAGCTCTCCGAAATGAAACACAACTTAGAGCTGAC
CATGGCGGAGATGCGGCAGAGCCTGGAGCAGGAGCGGGACCGGCTCATCGCCGAGGTGAAGAAGCAGCTG
GAGTTGGAGAAGCAGCAGGCGGTGGATGAGACCAAGAAGAAGCAGTGGTGCGCCAACTGCAAGAAGGAGG
CCATCTTTTACTGCTGTTGGAACACCAGCTACTGTGACTACCCCTGCCAGCAAGCCCACTGGCCTGAGCA
CATGAAGTCCTGCACCCAGTCAGCTACTGCTCCTCAGCAGGAAGGGTGACAGTAAAGGTGGATACGGATC
CGAATTCGAGCTCCGTCGACAAGCTTGCGGCCGCACTCGAGCACCACCACCACCACCACTGA
